Addgene plasmid #10924: 816 pSG5 HA PTEN delta89-138
Depositing lab: William Sellers. Depositing organization: Dana-Farber Cancer Institute.
Backbone
  Vector backbone: pSG5
  Backbone size w/o insert (bp): 4100
  Vector type: Mammalian Expression
Growth in bacteria
  Bacterial resistance: Ampicillin, 100 μg/mL
  Growth temperature: 37°C
  Growth strain: DH5alpha
  Copy number: High Copy
Gene/Insert
  Gene/Insert name: PTEN
  Species: H. sapiens (human)
  Insert size (bp): 1200
  Mutation: Deletion of amino acids 89-138
  Entrez Gene: PTEN (a.k.a. 10q23del, BZS, CWS1, DEC, GLM2, MHAM, MMAC1, PTEN1, PTENbeta, TEP1)
  Tag / fusion protein: HA (N terminal on backbone)
  Cloning method: Restriction Enzyme
  Sequencing primers: 5′ T7
Terms and licenses: Academic/Nonprofit Terms; Industry Terms: Not Available to Industry
How to cite: 816 pSG5 HA PTEN delta89-138 was a gift from William Sellers (Addgene plasmid # 10924 ; http://n2t.net/addgene:10924 ; RRID:Addgene_10924)
