[The description below was written by a language model from this plasmid's Addgene catalogue record.]
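Description:
816 pSG5 HA PTEN delta89-138 is a mammalian expression plasmid built on the pSG5 backbone (about 4.1 kb without insert) and carrying a roughly 1.2 kb human PTEN insert. It is maintained in E. coli as a high-copy plasmid under ampicillin selection. The record does not list the promoter or other regulatory elements. pSG5 is generally known as a transient-expression vector that uses the SV40 early promoter with a beta-globin intron and an SV40 polyadenylation signal, and it has a T7 promoter upstream of the cloning site. That is consistent with T7 being listed as the 5′ sequencing primer. No mammalian selection marker is recorded, and no feature table was supplied to confirm the element layout.

The payload is PTEN, the tumour-suppressor lipid and protein phosphatase, with an internal deletion of amino acids 89–138. An N-terminal HA epitope tag, provided by the backbone, is fused to the protein, so it can be detected or immunoprecipitated with anti-HA antibodies and told apart from endogenous PTEN. From general knowledge of the protein, the deleted segment lies within the N-terminal phosphatase domain and includes the catalytic signature motif around Cys124, so this mutant would be expected to lack catalytic activity, although the record makes no statement about function. The insert was introduced by restriction-enzyme cloning.

The record does not state a purpose. A construct of this kind would typically be transfected transiently into mammalian cells alongside wild-type and other mutant HA-PTEN plasmids, to map which regions of PTEN are needed for its phosphatase activity, signalling effects or growth suppression.
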