>Addgene plasmid #10924 | 816 pSG5 HA PTEN delta89-138 | addgene partial sequence | sequence record 18071 | T7 5'-TAATACGACTCACTATAGGG-3'
NNGCGGGNCTNCCATGGCCTCCCCTACGACGTGCCCGACTACGCCTCCCTCGGATCCATGACAGCCATCA
TCAAAGAGATCGTTAGCAGAAACAAAAGGAGATATCAAGAGGATGGATTCGACTTAGACTTGACCTATAT
TTATCCAAACATTATTGCTATGGGATTTCCTGCAGAAAGACTTGAAGGCGTATACAGGAACAATATTGAT
GATGTAGTAAGGTTTTTGGATTCAAAGCATAAAAACCATTACAAGATATACAATCTTTGTGCTGAAAGAC
ATTATGACACCGCCAAATTTAATTGCAGAGTTGCACAATATTTATTACATCGGGGCAAATTTTTAAAGGC
ACAAGAGGCCCTAGATTTCTATGGGGAAGTAAGGACCAGAGACAAAAAGGGAGTAACTATTCCCAGTCAG
AGGCGCTATGTGTATTATTATAGCTACCTGTTAAAGAATCATCTGGATTATAGACCAGTGGCACTGTTGT
TTCACAAGATGATGTTTGAAACTATTCCAATGTTCAGTGGCGGAACTTGCAATCCTCAGTTTGTGGTCTG
CCAGCTAAAGGTGAAGATATATTCCTCCAATTCAGGACCCACACGACGGGAAGACAAGTTCATGTACTTT
GAGTTCCCTCAGCCGTTACCTGTGTGTGGTGATATCAAAGTAGAGTTCTTCCACAAACAGAACAAGATGC
TAAAAAAGGACAAAATGTTTCACTTTTGGGTAAATACATTCNTCATACCAGGACCAGAGGAAACCTCNGA
AAAGTAAAGGCTGCACTGANNNNNNNNNNNNTCNTAGCATTTNGGGTATAGAGCGTGCAGATATGACAAG
AANN
